>Addgene plasmid #63565 | pCDNA3.1-Flag-H2A K5-9-118-119-125-127-129R | depositor partial sequence | sequence record 105695 | Insert DNA Sequence
CCATGGACTACAAGGACGACGATGACAAGGTACCTAGGATCCAGTCGGGACGTGGCAGGCAGGGCGGCAG
AGCTCGCGCCAAGGCCAAGACCCGCTCTTCTCGGGCCGGGCTTCAGTTTCCCGTAGGCCGAGTGCATCGC
CTGCTCCGCAAAGGCAACTATGCGGAGCGGGTCGGTGCTGGAGCGCCGGTGTACCTGGCGGCGGTGCTGG
AGTACCTGACCGCCGAGATCCTGGAGCTGGCTGGCAACGCGGCCCGCGACAACAAGAAGACTCGCATCAT
CCCGCGTCACCTCCAGCTGGCCATCCGCAACGATGAGGAGCTCAACAAGCTTCTGGGCAAAGTCACCATC
GCACAGGGTGGCGTCCTGCCCAACATCCAGGCCGTGCTACTGCCCAGGAGGACCGAGAGCCACCACAGGG
CCAGGGGCAGGTAACAGATATC
