>Addgene plasmid #63565 | pCDNA3.1-Flag-H2A K5-9-118-119-125-127-129R | addgene partial sequence | sequence record 107055 | CMV-F 5'-CGCAAATGGGCGGTAGGCGTG-3'
CTCTCTGGCTACTAGAGAACCCACTGCTTACTGGCTTATCGAAATTAATACGACTCACTATAGGGAGACC
CAAGCTGGCTAGCGTTTAAACTTAAGCTTACCATGGACTACAAGGACGACGATGACAAGGTACCTAGGAT
CCAGTCGGGACGTGGCAGGCAGGGCGGCAGAGCTCGCGCCAAGGCCAAGACCCGCTCTTCTCGGGCCGGG
CTTCAGTTTCCCGTAGGCCGAGTGCATCGCCTGCTCCGCAAAGGCAACTATGCGGAGCGGGTCGGTGCTG
GAGCGCCGGTGTACCTGGCGGCGGTGCTGGAGTACCTGACCGCCGAGATCCTGGAGCTGGCTGGCAACGC
GGCCCGCGACAACAAGAAGACTCGCATCATCCCGCGTCACCTCCAGCTGGCCATCCGCAACGATGAGGAG
CTCAACAAGCTTCTGGGCAAAGTCACCATCGCACAGGGTGGCGTCCTGCCCAACATCCAGGCCGTGCTAC
TGCCCAGGAGGACCGAGAGCCACCACAGGGCCAGGGGCAGGTAACAGATATCCAGCACAGTGGCGGCCGC
TCGAGTCTAGAGGGCCCGTTTAAACCCGCTGATCAGCCTCGACTGTGCCTTCTAGTTGCCAGCCATCTGT
TGTTTG
