>Addgene plasmid #63565 | pCDNA3.1-Flag-H2A K5-9-118-119-125-127-129R | addgene partial sequence | sequence record 107056 | BGH-rev 5'-TAGAAGGCACAGTCGAGG-3'
CGAGCGGCCGCCACTGTGCTGGATATCTGTTACCTGCCCCTGGCCCTGTGGTGGCTCTCGGTCCTCCTGG
GCAGTAGCACGGCCTGGATGTTGGGCAGGACGCCACCCTGTGCGATGGTGACTTTGCCCAGAAGCTTGTT
GAGCTCCTCATCGTTGCGGATGGCCAGCTGGAGGTGACGCGGGATGATGCGAGTCTTCTTGTTGTCGCGG
GCCGCGTTGCCAGCCAGCTCCAGGATCTCGGCGGTCAGGTACTCCAGCACCGCCGCCAGGTACACCGGCG
CTCCAGCACCGACCCGCTCCGCATAGTTGCCTTTGCGGAGCAGGCGATGCACTCGGCCTACGGGAAACTG
AAGCCCGGCCCGAGAAGAGCGGGTCTTGGCCTTGGCGCGAGCTCTGCCGCCCTGCCTGCCACGTCCCGAC
TGGATCCTAGGTACCTTGTCATCGTCGTCCTTGTAGTCCATGGTAAGCTTAAGTTTAAACGCTAGCCAGC
TTGGGTCTCCCTATAGTGAGTCGTATTAATTTCGATAAGCCAGTAAGCAGTGGGTTCTCTAGTTAGCCAG
AGAGCTCTGCTTATATAGACCTCCCACCGTACACGCCTACCGCCCATTTGCGTCAATGGGGCGGAGTTGT
TACGACA
