[The description below was written by a language model from this plasmid's Addgene catalogue record.]
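Description:
pCDNA3.1-Flag-H2A K5-9-118-119-125-127-129R is a mammalian expression plasmid built on the pcDNA3.1 backbone and used to produce a Flag-tagged, lysine-mutant form of human histone H2A. It is propagated in E. coli under ampicillin selection; the record lists the copy number as unknown and gives no feature table, so other backbone elements, such as the bacterial origin or any mammalian selection marker, are not documented here.

The insert is an approximately 394 bp human H2A coding sequence (linked to the H2AC20/HIST2H2AC gene) cloned between BamHI and EcoRV sites, both of which remain intact. Transcription is driven by the CMV promoter, a strong constitutive promoter suited to transient expression in transfected mammalian cells. The use of a BGH reverse sequencing primer is consistent with the bovine growth hormone polyadenylation region that normally lies downstream of the cloning site in this backbone. A Flag epitope with a short linker is fused to the N terminus of the histone, allowing detection or immunoprecipitation with anti-Flag antibodies and distinguishing the exogenous protein from endogenous H2A.

The defining feature is the replacement of lysines 5, 9, 118, 119, 125, 127 and 129 with arginine. This preserves positive charge but removes these residues as possible sites of lysine modification such as ubiquitination. Lysines 13 and 15 are not among the mutated positions. Given the associated study on RNF168-dependent ubiquitination of K13-15 on H2A/H2AX in DNA damage signalling, the construct is likely used for mapping ubiquitination sites, testing whether modification persists when the other N- and C-terminal candidate lysines are unavailable.
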