Addgene plasmid #63565: pCDNA3.1-Flag-H2A K5-9-118-119-125-127-129R
Purpose: Expression of human H2A (with multiple Lysine to Arginine point mutations) tagged with Flag
Depositing lab: Titia Sixma. Depositing organization: Netherlands Cancer Institute. Publication: RNF168 ubiquitinates K13-15 on H2A/H2AX to drive DNA damage signaling. Mattiroli F, Vissers JH, van Dijk WJ, Ikpa P, Citterio E, Vermeulen W, Marteijn JA, Sixma TK. Cell. 2012 Sep 14;150(6):1182-95. doi: 10.1016/j.cell.2012.08.005. PubMed 22980979.
Backbone
  Vector backbone: pcDNA3.1
  Vector type: Mammalian Expression
Growth in bacteria
  Bacterial resistance: Ampicillin, 100 μg/mL
  Growth temperature: 37°C
  Growth strain: DH5alpha
  Copy number: Unknown
Gene/Insert
  Gene/Insert name: H2A
  Species: H. sapiens (human)
  Insert size (bp): 394
  Mutation: Lysines at 5, 9, 118, 119, 125, 127, and 129 are now Arginine
  Entrez Gene: H2AC20 (a.k.a. H2A, H2A-GL101, H2A/q, H2AFQ, HIST2H2AC)
  Promoter: CMV
  Tag / fusion protein: Flag (MDYKDDDDKVPRIQ) (N terminal on insert)
  Cloning method: Restriction Enzyme; 5′ cloning site BamHI (not destroyed); 3′ cloning site EcoRV (not destroyed)
  Sequencing primers: 5′ CMV-F; 3′ BGH-rev
Terms and licenses: Academic/Nonprofit Terms; Industry Terms: Not Available to Industry
How to cite: pCDNA3.1-Flag-H2A K5-9-118-119-125-127-129R was a gift from Titia Sixma (Addgene plasmid # 63565 ; http://n2t.net/addgene:63565 ; RRID:Addgene_63565)
